>Addgene plasmid #43515 | III-AGGA | depositor partial sequence | sequence record 58780 | III-AGGA sequence 426 bps
CGTCTCGGCTCACCCCAGAGCAGGTCGTGGCAATCGCCTCCAACATTGGCGGGAAACAGGCACTCGAGAC
TGTCCAGCGCCTGCTTCCCGTGCTGTGCCAAGCGCACGGACTCACCCCAGAGCAGGTCGTGGCAATCGCG
AGCAATAACGGCGGAAAACAGGCTTTGGAAACGGTGCAGAGGCTCCTTCCAGTGCTGTGCCAAGCGCACG
GCCTCACCCCAGAGCAGGTCGTGGCAATCGCGAGCAATAACGGCGGAAAACAGGCTTTGGAAACGGTGCA
GAGGCTCCTTCCAGTGCTGTGCCAAGCGCACGGATTAACCCCAGAGCAGGTCGTGGCAATCGCCTCCAAC
ATTGGCGGGAAACAGGCACTCGAGACTGTCCAGCGCCTGCTTCCCGTGCTGTGCCAAGCGCACGGACTCA
GAGACG
