>Addgene plasmid #43515 | III-AGGA | addgene partial sequence | sequence record 61490 | M13-F20 5'-TGTAAAACGACGGCCAGT-3'
GCGAATTGGGCCCTCTGATGCATGCTCGAGCGGCCGCCAGTGTGATGGATATCTGCAGAATTCGCCCTTG
CCGTCCTAGCGCGTCTCGGCTCACCCCAGAGCAGGTCGTGGCAATCGCCTCCAACATTGGCGGGAAACAG
GCACTCGAGACTGTCCAGCGCCTGCTTCCCGTGCTGTGCCAAGCGCACGGACTCACCCCAGAGCAGGTCG
TGGCAATCGCGAGCAATAACGGCGGAAAACAGGCTTTGGAAACGGTGCAGAGGCTCCTTCCAGTGCTGTG
CCAAGCGCACGGCCTCACCCCAGAGCAGGTCGTGGCAATCGCGAGCAATAACGGCGGAAAACAGGCTTTG
GAAACGGTGCAGAGGCTCCTTCCAGTGCTGTGCCAAGCGCACGGATTAACCCCAGAGCAGGTCGTGGCAA
TCGCCTCCAACATTGGCGGGAAACAGGCACTCGAGACTGTCCAGCGCCTGCTTCCCGTGCTGTGCCAAGC
GCACGGACTCAGAGACGTGGGCACAGGAAAGAAGGGCGAATTCCAGCACACTGGCGGCCGTTACTAGTGG
ATCCGAGCTCGGTACCAAGCTTGATGCATAGCTTGAGTATTCTATAGTGTCACCTAAATAGCTTGGCGTA
ATCATGGTCATAGCTGTTTCCTGTGTGAAATTGTTATCCGCTCACAATTCCACACAACATACGAGCCGGA
AGCATAAAGTGTAAAGCCTGGGGTGCCTAATGAGTGAGCTAACTCACATTAATTGCGTTGCGCTCACTGC
CCGCTTTCCAGTCGGGAAACCTGTCGTGCCAGCTGCATTAATGAATCGGCCAACGCGCGGGGAGAGGCGG
TTTGCGTATTGGGCGCTCTTCCGCTTCCT
