[The description below was written by a language model from this plasmid's Addgene catalogue record.]
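Description:
III-AGGA is a bacterial cloning plasmid built on the commercial pCRII-TOPO backbone (about 4.0 kb without insert), into which a 426 bp synthetic fragment was introduced by TOPO cloning. It is maintained at high copy in E. coli and carries both ampicillin and kanamycin resistance, so either or both drugs can be used for selection. No mammalian promoter or expression cassette is recorded. The insert sits in the cloning site between the T7 and M13-reverse priming sites listed for sequence verification, so the plasmid serves as a storage and source vector rather than an expression construct.

The record gives the insert only by its name and describes it as synthetic, but it links the plasmid to a TALEN genome-editing system developed for generating human stem cell-based disease models. In that context, the name most plausibly denotes a pre-assembled block of four TAL effector repeats recognising the bases A-G-G-A, with "III" indicating the position that block occupies in the ordered assembly of a full repeat array. A 426 bp insert is consistent with roughly four repeat units of about 34 amino acids each. This reading is an inference from the name, size and associated publication rather than something stated in the record, and no feature table is available to confirm the repeat content, the repeat-variable residues or any flanking restriction sites used for assembly. As one member of what appears to be a library of such modules, the plasmid would typically be used as a building block from which the fragment is released and joined with other position-specific blocks to build custom TALEN DNA-binding domains.
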