Addgene plasmid #43515: III-AGGA
Depositing lab: Chad Cowan & Kiran Musunuru. Depositing organization: Harvard University. Publication: A TALEN Genome-Editing System for Generating Human Stem Cell-Based Disease Models. Ding Q, Lee YK, Schaefer EA, Peters DT, Veres A, Kim K, Kuperwasser N, Motola DL, Meissner TB, Hendriks WT, Trevisan M, Gupta RM, Moisan A, Banks E, Friesen M, Schinzel RT, Xia F, Tang A, Xia Y, Figueroa E, Wann A, Ahfeldt T, Daheron L, Zhang F, Rubin LL, Peng LF, Chung RT, Musunuru K, Cowan CA. Cell Stem Cell. 2012 Dec 12. pii: S1934-5909(12)00645-5. doi: 10.1016/j.stem.2012.11.011. PubMed 23246482.
Backbone
  Vector backbone: pCRII-TOPO
  Backbone manufacturer: Invitrogen
  Backbone size w/o insert (bp): 3973
  Vector type: Bacterial Cloning
Growth in bacteria
  Bacterial resistance: Ampicillin and Kanamycin, 100 & 50 μg/mL
  Growth temperature: 37°C
  Growth strain: Top10
  Copy number: High Copy
Gene/Insert
  Gene/Insert name: III-AGGA
  Species: Synthetic
  Insert size (bp): 426
  Cloning method: TOPO Cloning
  Sequencing primers: 5′ T7; 3′ M13-rev
Terms and licenses: Academic/Nonprofit Terms; Industry Terms: Not Available to Industry
How to cite: III-AGGA was a gift from Chad Cowan & Kiran Musunuru (Addgene plasmid # 43515 ; http://n2t.net/addgene:43515 ; RRID:Addgene_43515)
